Addgene plasmid #133166: pOPS0525
Purpose: Reporter plasmid with a 12-nucleotide specific "barcode" sequence. This plasmid is not available as an individual bacterial stab, but can be requested as part of the Plasmid-ID Kit (Kit #1000000168 ).
Depositing lab: Philip Poole. Depositing organization: University of Oxford. Publication: Optimizing Rhizobium-legume symbioses by simultaneous measurement of rhizobial competitiveness and N2 fixation in nodules. Mendoza-Suarez MA, Geddes BA, Sanchez-Canizares C, Ramirez-Gonzalez RH, Kirchhelle C, Jorrin B, Poole PS. Proc Natl Acad Sci U S A. 2020 May 5;117(18):9822-9831. doi: 10.1073/pnas.1921225117. Epub 2020 Apr 21. PubMed 32317381.
Backbone
  Vector backbone: pOGG026 (Addgene ID 113992)
  Vector type: Bacterial Expression
Growth in bacteria
  Bacterial resistance: Kanamycin, 50 μg/mL
  Growth temperature: 37°C
  Growth strain: ST18 (S17 delta pir delta hemA)
  Copy number: Low Copy
Gene/Insert
  Gene/Insert name: PU module (PsNifH from pOGG043), SC module (sfGFP from pOGG037), and T module (TTGCGTTAGCAG and universal primer binding site)
  Species: Synthetic
  Mutation: Domesticated for Golden Gate cloning
  Cloning method: Unknown
Terms and licenses: Academic/Nonprofit Terms; Industry Terms: Not Available to Industry
Depositor comments: The only difference is the sequence: TTGCGTTAGCAG . Please note that this plasmid may require a unique bacterial strain, so make sure to confirm that you can also obtain the appropriate growth strain. Please contact us or contact our distributors if you have any questions. This plasmid is not available as an individual bacterial stab, but can be requested as part of the Plasmid-ID Kit (Kit #1000000168 ).
How to cite: pOPS0525 was a gift from Philip Poole (Addgene plasmid # 133166)
