[The description below was written by a language model from this plasmid's Addgene catalogue record and pLannotate feature annotations shown in this document.]
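Description:
pOPS0525 is a low-copy, broad-host-range bacterial reporter plasmid built on the pOGG026 backbone and belonging to a set of barcoded "Plasmid-ID" constructs that differ from one another only in a 12-nucleotide identifier sequence. The 7,030 nt sequence record shows an RK2/IncP-type replicon: oriV together with the trfA gene, whose product activates that origin. An incP oriT allows the plasmid to be mobilised by conjugation from a donor strain into recipient bacteria. Stable inheritance without continuous selection is supported by the RK2 par region, comprising the parD/parE toxin-antitoxin addiction system, which kills plasmid-free segregants, plus the parA and parB partition functions. Selection is by kanamycin through aphA1 (nptI). Short annotated fragments of Tn5 transposase, a CloDF13 origin and lacZα appear to be backbone remnants rather than functional parts.

The payload was assembled by Golden Gate cloning from three domesticated modules. A promoter module carries PsNifH, a nifH promoter; it is not annotated in the feature table but presumably lies in the unannotated stretch upstream of the reporter. A coding module supplies superfolder GFP, and a terminal module contains the unique barcode next to a universal primer binding site. Lambda t0 and rrnB T1 terminators lie on either side of this region, insulating it from backbone transcription. Because nifH is a nitrogenase gene, sfGFP fluorescence would report nitrogen-fixation gene expression. The barcode lets individual tagged strains be identified and counted in mixed populations by amplification from the common primer site. According to the associated publication title, the system is used to measure rhizobial competitiveness for nodule occupancy and nitrogen fixation in legume nodules simultaneously.
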