Features (pLannotate 1.2.2; 14 found; start..end, strand, type, name):
      9..103     +  terminator     lambda t0 terminator: transcription terminator from phage lambda
    213..1025    +  CDS            aphA1: KKA1_ECOLX - Also known as nptI. Protein inferred from homology: Swiss-Prot protein existence level 3. Resistance to kanamycin and structurally-related aminoglycosides, including amikacin. From Escherichia coli.
   1179..1287    +  oriT           oriT: incP origin of transfer
   1348..2496    -  CDS            trfA: trans-acting replication protein that binds to and activates oriV
   2548..2829    -  CDS            tnpA (fragment): TN5P_ECOLX - Also known as tnp. Experimental evidence at protein level: Swiss-Prot protein existence level 1. Mediates transposition of transposon Tn5 by a 'cut and paste' mechanism. First, the monomeric transposase binds the 19 bp inverted DNA repeats flanking the transposon. Then, dimerization of the DNA- bound transposase creates a synaptic DNA complex. After nicking of the first DNA strand, excision of the transposon proceeds through a series of intermediates. The transposase then mediates the insertion of the transposon at a new site by strand transfer. The activity of the wild- type tran
   2889..3420    -  rep_origin     oriV: incP origin of replication
   3476..3511    -  rep_origin     CloDF13 ori (fragment): Plasmids containing the CloDF13 (CDF) origin of replication can be propagated in E. coli cells that contain additional plasmids with compatible origins.
   3635..3943    -  CDS            parE: PARE_ECOLX - Experimental evidence at protein level: Swiss-Prot protein existence level 1. Toxin component of a type II toxin-antitoxin (TA) system involved in plasmid partition. Acts by inhibiting DNA gyrase, converting supercoiled plasmid DNA into a singly cleaved linear form in an ATP-dependent fashion. To do so it probably interacts with one of the gyrase subunits. Gyrase inhibition is prevented by antitoxin ParD, and is reversed in vitro by incubation with ParD. In cells that have lost the plasmid filamentation and growth inhibition occur; this is suppressed when ParD is supplied in trans
   3943..4191    -  CDS            parD: PARD_ECOLX - Experimental evidence at protein level: Swiss-Prot protein existence level 1. Antitoxin component of a type II toxin-antitoxin (TA) system involved in plasmid partition. Inhibits the anti-DNA gyrase activity of toxin ParE; reverses and restores gyrase catalytic activity in vitro. The parDE operon alone is capable of stabilizing an RK2-derived minireplicon under defined growth conditions in several different Gram- negative bacteria. It does so by the post-segregational killing (PSK) of plasmid-free cells, also referred to as a plasmid addiction system. Binds its own promoter, autor
   4320..5162    +  CDS            parB: PARB4_ECOLX - Protein predicted: Swiss-Prot protein existence level 4. Involved in plasmid partition. From Escherichia coli.
   5126..5782    +  CDS            parA: PARA4_ECOLX - Protein inferred from homology: Swiss-Prot protein existence level 3. Involved in plasmid partition. From Escherichia coli.
   5942..6028    -  terminator     rrnB T1 terminator: Escherichia coli rrnB; transcription terminator T1 from the E. coli rrnB gene
   6275..6988    +  CDS            superfolder GFP: GFP variant that folds robustly even when fused to poorly folded proteins (Pédelacq et al., 2006)
   7008..7030    +  CDS            lacZα (fragment): LacZα fragment of β-galactosidase; lacZ fragment
>Addgene plasmid #133166 | pOPS0525 | addgene full sequence | sequence record 274825 | Addgene NGS Result
CGCTCTTGGACTCCTGTTGATAGATCCAGTAATGACCTCAGAACTCCATCTGGATTTGTTCAGAACGCTC
GGTTGCCGCCGGGCGTTTTTTATTGGTGAGAATCCAGGCAATTGTGTCTCAAAATCTCTGATGTTACATT
GCACAAGATAAAAATATATCATCATGAACAATAAAACTGTCTGCTTACATAAACAGTAATACAAGGGGTG
TTATGAGCCATATTCAGCGTGAAACGAGCTGTAGCCGTCCGCGTCTGAACAGCAACATGGATGCGGATCT
GTATGGCTATAAATGGGCGCGTGATAACGTGGGTCAGAGCGGCGCGACCATTTATCGTCTGTATGGCAAA
CCGGATGCGCCGGAACTGTTTCTGAAACATGGCAAAGGCAGCGTGGCGAACGATGTGACCGATGAAATGG
TGCGTCTGAACTGGCTGACCGAATTTATGCCGCTGCCGACCATTAAACATTTTATTCGCACCCCGGATGA
TGCGTGGCTGCTGACCACCGCGATTCCGGGCAAAACCGCGTTTCAGGTGCTGGAAGAATATCCGGATAGC
GGCGAAAACATTGTGGATGCGCTGGCCGTGTTTCTGCGTCGTCTGCATAGCATTCCGGTGTGCAACTGCC
CGTTTAACAGCGATCGTGTGTTTCGTCTGGCCCAGGCGCAGAGCCGTATGAACAACGGCCTGGTGGATGC
GAGCGATTTTGATGATGAACGTAACGGCTGGCCGGTGGAACAGGTGTGGAAAGAAATGCATAAACTGCTG
CCGTTTAGCCCGGATAGCGTGGTGACCCACGGCGATTTTAGCCTGGATAACCTGATTTTCGATGAAGGCA
AACTGATTGGCTGCATTGATGTGGGCCGTGTGGGCATTGCGGATCGTTATCAGGATCTGGCCATTCTGTG
GAACTGCCTGGGCGAATTTAGCCCGAGCCTGCAAAAACGTCTGTTTCAGAAATATGGCATTGATAATCCG
GATATGAACAAACTGCAATTTCATCTGATGCTGGATGAATTTTTCTAATAATTAATTGAACTACTTTTCC
GCTGCATAACCCTGCTTCGGGGTCATTATAGCGATTTTTTCGGTATATCCATCCTTTTTCGCACGATATA
CAGGATTTTGCCAAAGGGTTCGTGTAGACTTTCCTTGGTGTATCCAACGGCGTCAGCCGGGCAGGATAGG
TGAAGTAGGCCCACCCGCGAGCGGGTGTTCCTTCTTCACTGTCCCTTATTCGCACCTGGCGGTGCTCAAC
GGGAATCCTGCTCTGCGAGGCTGGCCGTAGGCCGGCCGCGATGCAGGTGGCTGCTGAACCCCCAGCCGGA
ACTGACCCCACAAGGCCCTAGCGTTTGCAATGCACCAGGTCATCATTGACCCAGGCGTGTTCCACCAGGC
CGCTGCCTCGCAACTCTTCGCAGGCTTCGCCGACCTGCTCGCGCCACTTCTTCACGCGGGTGGAATCCGA
TCCGCACATGAGGCGGAAGGTTTCCAGCTTGAGCGGGTACGGCTCCCGGTGCGAGCTGAAATAGTCGAAC
ATCCGTCGGGCCGTCGGCGACAGCTTGCGGTACTTCTCCCATATGAATTTCGTGTAGTGGTCGCCAGCAA
ACAGCACGACGATTTCCTCGTCGATCAGGACCTGGCAACGGGACGTTTTCTTGCCACGGTCCAGGACGCG
GAAGCGGTGCAGCAGCGACACCGATTCCAGGTGCCCAACGCGGTCGGACGTGAAGCCCATCGCCGTCGCC
TGTAGGCGCGACAGGCATTCCTCGGCCTTCGTGTAATACCGGCCATTGATCGACCAGCCCAGGTCCTGGC
AAAGCTCGTAGAACGTGAAGGTGATCGGCTCGCCGATAGGGGTGCGCTTCGCGTACTCCAACACCTGCTG
CCACACCAGTTCGTCATCGTCGGCCCGCAGCTCGACGCCGGTGTAGGTGATCTTCACGTCCTTGTTGACG
TGGAAAATGACCTTGTTTTGCAGCGCCTCGCGCGGGATTTTCTTGTTGCGCGTGGTGAACAGGGCAGAGC
GGGCCGTGTCGTTTGGCATCGCTCGCATCGTGTCCGGCCACGGCGCAATATCGAACAAGGAAAGCTGCAT
TTCCTTGATCTGCTGCTTCGTGTGTTTCAGCAACGCGGCCTGCTTGGCTTCGCTGACCTGTTTTGCCAGG
TCCTCGCCGGCGGTTTTTCGCTTCTTGGTCGTCATAGTTCCTCGCGTGTCGATGGTCATCGACTTCGCCA
AACCTGCCGCCTCCTGTTCGAGCCGACGCGAACGCTCCACGGCGGCCGATGGCGCGGGCAGGGCAGGGGG
AGCCAGTTGCACGCTGTCGCGCTCGATCTTGGCCGTAGCTTGCTGGACTATCGAGCCGACGGACTGGAAG
GTTTCGCGGGGCGCACGCATGACGGTGCGGCTTGCGATGGTTTCGGCATCCTCGGCGGAAAACCCCGCGT
CGATCAGTTCTTGCCTGTATGCCTTCCGGTCAAACGTCCGATTCATTCACCCTCCTTGCGGGATTGCCCC
GGAATTAATTCCCCGGATCGATCCGTCGATCTTGATCCCCTGCGCCATCAGATCCTTGGCGGCAAGAAAG
CCATCCAGTTTACTTTGCAGGGCTTCCCAACCTTACCAGAGGGCGCCCCAGCTGGCAATTCCGGTTCGCT
TGCTGTCCATAAAACCGCCCAGTCTAGCTATCGCCATGTAAGCCCACTGCAAGCTACCTGCTTTCTCTTT
GCGCTTGCGTTTTCCCTTGTCCAGATAGCCCAGTAGCTGACATTCATCCGGGGTCAGCACCGTTTCTGCG
GACTGGCTTTCTACGTGGCTGCCATTTTTGGGGTGAGGCCGTTCGCGGCCGAGGGGCGCAGCCCCTGGGG
GGATGGGAGGCCCGCGTTAGCGGGCCGGGAGGGTTCGAGAAGGGGGGGCACCCCCCTTCGGCGTGCGCGG
TCACGCGCACAGGGCGCAGCCCTGGTTAAAAACAAGGTTTATAAATATTGGTTTAAAAGCAGGTTAAAAG
ACAGGTTAGCGGTGGCCGAAAAACGGGCGGAAACCCTTGCAAATGCTGGATTTTCTGCCTGTGGACAGCC
CCTCAAATGTCAATAGGTGCGCCCCTCATCTGTCAGCACTCTGCCCCTCAAGTGTCAAGGATCGCGCCCC
TCATCTGTCAGTAGTCGCGCCCCTCAAGTGTCAATACCGCAGGGCACTTATCCCCAGGCTTGTCCACATC
ATCTGTGGGAAACTCGCGTAAAATCAGGCGTTTTCGCCGATTTGCGAGGCTGGCCAGCTCCACGTCGCCG
GCCGAAATCGAGCCTGCCCCTCATCTGTCAACGCCGCGCCGGGTGAGTCGGCCCCTCAAGTGTCAACGTC
CGCCCCTCATCTGTCAGTGAGGGCCAAGTTTTCCGCGAGGTATCCACAACGCCGGCGGCCCTACATGGCT
CTGCTGTAGTGAGTGGGTTGCGCTCCGGCAGCGGTCCTGATCCCCCGCAGAAAAAAAGGATCTCAAGAAG
ATCCTTTGATCTTTTCTACATTACTGCATGAGCTTGTGGAAGTGTGCTGAGCATAAATGATTCTCCTAGC
TGTTCTTTGGGTAAGTACGCCATCAGGACGTTGTGAGTGGCGCGATTTTTAGCGGCTGAAATCAGCCCTT
GAGCCTGTCGGCAAGTCGCGTCATGAGGTCCATGCGCTCATGCAGGATCGCCACGACCAACGCGGGTTCG
CCCGCACGCGGCAGGCAAAAAACGTAGTGGTGTTCGCAGCGGGCCATCCGCAGCGCGGGAAAGAGTTCGC
TCATGTCCTTAAACGGGCCTTCGCCGGCGGCAAGCCTGGCTATGCCCTGTTCCAGCTTAGCGATATAGCG
GCGCACCTGCGCCGCGCCCCACTCCCGGCGCGTGTAGCGGATGATGCCGCGTAGATCGGCTTCGGCCTCA
GCCGTGAGGATGTAGGCCGTCAAGCGCGATCCCCGCTGAGTTCTTCATCAAGAATTTCGCCGACGCTCTT
GGTGGACACCTTGCCGGCAAGCCCATCGTTGATGCGGTTCCCCAGCATGGTTTTCAGTTCCTGCCATGCC
TGATCGGCATCAGCGTCACCGGGGAACAGACGTTCGAGGGCGTATTGCTTAATGGTCTTGCCCTGCAAGG
CGGCCAGGGCTTTCAGGCTCTGGTGCTGCTGGTCCGTCATGTCGATTGTCAGGCGGCTCATTGGATAACC
TCCATAAAATACACGTAACCACATTAGCACATATGTGGGCGTGAGGCTACAGCGCGAGGCGCATTAAGGT
CGGGAAAATGCGCTAGGCGCATTTAAATTGCGTATTGCTGTAATGCGCCATGCCGGCTAGACTAGGCCCA
AATGGGTATACCCAATTTGACCAAGGGGGACGCGATGAGGGCGGCCAAGCACTACCGACAACTTCTATCC
ATCGACTTCAACATCGAGGCGCTGGCCTTCGTGCCTGGACCCGACGGCACACGCGGCCGGCGCATCCACG
TCCTGGGGCGCGAGGTCCGCGACCGGCCCGGCCTGGTCGAGTACCTTTCGCCGGCGTTCGGCTCGCGGGT
GGCGCTGGACGGCTACTGCAAGGCCAATTTCGATGCAGTGCTGCACCTGGCGTACCCCGATCATCAGCAA
TGGGGCCACGCATGAAGCGCCGAAGCTACGCCATGCTGCGCGCCGCTGCCGCGCTGGCCGTCCTGGTCGT
TGCCTCGCCGGCATGGGCCGAGCTGCGCGGCGAGGTCGTGCGCATCATCGACGGCGACACCATCGACGTG
CTGGTAGACAAGCAGCCGGTGCGCGTGCGCCTGGTGGACATTGACGCGCCGGAAAAGCGGCAAGCCTTCG
GCGAACGTGCGCGCCAGGCGCTGGCCGGCATGGTGTTCCGCCGGCACGTCCTGGTCGACGAGAAGGACAC
CGACCGTTACGGCCGCACGCTGGGCACCGTCTGGGTCAACATGGAGCTGGCCAGCCGGCCGCCGCAGCCG
CGCAACGTCAACGCCGCGATGGTTCACCAGGGCATGGCGTGGGCCTATCGCTTCCACGGCCGCGCGGCCG
ACCCTGAAATGCTGCGGCTCGAACAGGAGGCGCGAGGCAAGCGCGTCGGCCTCTGGTCCGATCCGCACGC
CGTCGAGCCGTGGAAATGGCGACGCGAGAGCAACAACCGGAGGGACGAAGGTTGAAGGTCGCCCGCATCT
ACCTGCGCGCCAGTACGGACGAGCAGAATCTTGAACGCCAGGAGAGCCTTGTAGCGGCCACGCGGGCCGC
CGGGTACTACGTCGCCGGCATCTACCGCGAGAAGGCGTCCGGCGCACGCGCCGACCGGCCCGAGCTGCTG
CGCATGATCGCGGACCTGCAACCTGGTGAAGTCGTCGTTGCGGAGAAGATCGACCGCATCAGCCGCTTGC
CGTTGGCCGAGGCCGAGCGCCTGGTTGCGTCGATCCGGGCCAAAGGGGCCAAGCTGGCCGTGCCTGGCGT
GGTGGACCTGTCGGAGCTGGCCGCCGAGGCGAACGGAGTGGCGAAAATCGTTCTGGAATCCGTCCAGGAC
ATGCTTTTGAAGCTCGCCTTGCAGATGGCCCGCGACGACTACGAGGATCGGCGCGAGCGTCAACGTCAGG
GTGTCCAGTTGGCGAAGGCCGCCGGCCGCTACACCGGCCGCAAACGTGACGCCGGCATGCACGACCGCAT
CATCACGCTTCGCTCCGGCGGATCGAGCATTGCCAAGACGGCCAAGCTGGTCGGATGCAGCCCGAGCCAG
GTCAAACGAGTGTGGGCGGCCTGGAACGCGCAGCAGCAAAAATAAAGCCGGGCAGTGCCCGGCTTTTCTC
ACCTTTTCGCGTCCCGCAGGGCCGCTGCGAGCGCCCTACCTAGATCCTCGCTTTCCCCCTCGGTGTAGTC
CGGCCAGGGCACGAAGGGCGCGGATGCGAACCTGTTGAGCAGGTCAGATCTAGGGCGGCGGATTTGTCCT
ACTCAGGAGAGCGTTCACCGACAAACAACAGATAAAACGAAAGGCCCAGTCTTTCGACTGAGCCTTTCGT
TTTATTTGATGCCTGCCGAATTCGGATCCGGAGCTCGACACGACATTGTCGTCACCTTTGTCGGGTCCGC
GACAAGCTTTTTGTTCCTCGATCCCGTATGTTTTCGCCTAAATATCTGAAACAGCAGCAAATTATTTTTC
GTTAGCTCAATCGGCCCACTTGGCACGAGTCTTGAAATTTATTGCGAGGCGGCGGAGCTGCCGGCCGCAT
CCGTGCGGCATAACCACGGTTGTGAACAAATGAAGGAAGGCCAAATGCGTAAAGGCGAAGAGCTGTTCAC
TGGTGTCGTCCCTATTCTGGTGGAACTGGATGGTGATGTCAACGGTCATAAGTTTTCCGTGCGTGGCGAG
GGTGAAGGTGACGCAACTAATGGTAAACTGACGCTGAAGTTCATCTGTACTACTGGTAAACTGCCGGTAC
CTTGGCCGACTCTGGTAACGACGCTGACTTATGGTGTTCAGTGCTTTGCTCGTTATCCGGACCATATGAA
GCAGCATGACTTCTTCAAGTCCGCCATGCCGGAAGGCTATGTGCAGGAACGCACGATTTCCTTTAAGGAT
GACGGCACGTACAAAACGCGTGCGGAAGTGAAATTTGAAGGCGATACCCTGGTAAACCGCATTGAGCTGA
AAGGCATTGACTTTAAAGAAGATGGCAATATCCTGGGCCATAAGCTGGAATACAATTTTAACAGCCACAA
TGTTTACATCACCGCCGATAAACAAAAAAATGGCATTAAAGCGAATTTTAAAATTCGCCACAACGTTGAG
GATGGCAGCGTGCAGCTGGCTGATCACTACCAGCAAAACACTCCAATCGGTGATGGTCCTGTTCTGCTGC
CAGACAATCACTATCTGAGCACGCAAAGCGTTCTGTCTAAAGATCCGAACGAGAAACGCGATCATATGGT
TCTGCTGGAGTTCGTAACCGCAGCGGGCATCACGCATGGTATGGATGAACTGTACAAATGAGCTTTTGCG
TTAGCAGCGTTTTACAACGTCGTGACTGGG
